>Addgene plasmid #184602 | pCIS.MTRIA-CCK | addgene full sequence | sequence record 364431 | Addgene Partial NGS Result
CGTTACATAACTTACGGTAAATGGCCCGCCTGGCTGACCGCCCAACGACCCCCGCCCATTGACGTCAATA
ATGACGTATGTTCCCATAGTAACGCCAATAGGGACTTTCCATTGACGTCAATGGGTGGAGTATTTACGGT
AAACTGCCCACTTGGCAGTACATCAAGTGTATCATATGCCAAGTACGCCCCCTATTGACGTCAATGACGG
TAAATGGCCCGCCTGGCATTATGCCCAGTACATGACCTTATGGGACTTTCCTACTTGGCAGTACATCTAC
GTATTAGTCATCGCTATTACCATGGTCGAGGTGAGCCCCACGTTCTGCTTCACTCTCCCCATCTCCCCCC
CCTCCCCACCCCCAATTTTGTATTTATTTATTTTTTAATTATTTTGTGCAGCGATGGGGGCGGGGGGGGG
GGGGGCGCGCGCCAGGCGGGGCGGGGCGGGGCGAGGGGCGGGGCGGGGCGAGGCGGAGAGGTGCGGCGGC
AGCCAATCAGAGCGGCGCGCTCCGAAAGTTTCCTTTTATGGCGAGGCGGCGGCGGCGGCGGCCCTATAAA
AAGCGAAGCGCGCGGCGGGCGGGAGTCGCTGCGCGCTGCCTTCGCCCCGTGCCCCGCTCCGCCGCCGCCT
CGCGCCGCCCGCCCCGGCTCTGACTGACCGCGTTACTCCCACAGGTGAGCGGGCGGGACGGCCCTTCTCC
TCCGGGCTGTAATTAGCGCTTGGTTTAATGACGGCTTGTTTCTTTTCTGTGGCTGCGTGAAAGCCTTGAG
GGGCTCCGGGAGGGCCCTTTGTGCGGGGGGAGCGGCTCGGGGGGTGCGTGCGTGTGTGTGTGCGTGGGGA
GCGCCGCGTGCGGCTCCGCGCTGCCCGGCGGCTGTGAGCGCTGCGGGCGCGGCGCGGGGCTTTGTGCGCT
CCGCAGTGTGCGCGAGGGGAGCGCGGCCGGGGGCGGTGCCCCGCGGTGCGGGGGGGGCTGCGAGGGGAAC
AAAGGCTGCGTGCGGGGTGTGTGCGTGGGGGGGTGAGCAGGGGGTGTGGGCGCGTCGGTCGGGCTGCAAC
CCCCCCTGCACCCCCCTCCCCGAGTTGCTGAGCACGGCCCGGCTTCGGGTGCGGGGCTCCGTACGGGGCG
TGGCGCGGGGCTCGCCGTGCCGGGCGGGGGGTGGCGGCAGGTGGGGGTGCCGGGCGGGGCGGGGCCGCCT
CGGGCCGGGGAGGGCTCGGGGGAGGGGCGCGGCGGCCCCCGGAGCGCCGGCGGCTGTCGAGGCGCGGCGA
GCCGCAGCCATTGCCTTTTATGGTAATCGTGCGAGAGGGCGCAGGGACTTCCTTTGTCCCAAATCTGTGC
GGAGCCGAAATCTGGGAGGCGCCGCCGCACCCCCTCTAGCGGGCGCGGGGCGAAGCGGTGCGGCGCCGGC
AGGAAGGAAATGGGCGGGGAGGGCCTTCGTGCGTCGCCGCGCCGCCGTCCCCTTCTCCCTCTCCAGCCTC
GGGGCTGTCCGCGGGGGGACGGCTGCCTTCGGGGGGGACGGGGCAGGGCGGGGTTCGGCTTCTGGCGTGT
GACCGGCGGCTCTAGAGCCTCTGCTAACCATGTTCATGCCTTCTTCTTTTTCCTACAGCTCCTGGGCAAC
GTGCTGGTTATTGTGCTGTCTCATCATTTTGGCAAAGGATTCCTCGAGGTCGACGGTATCGATAAGCTTG
ATATCGAATTCACCATGGATACTTTGAGAAACGAGACAGCATCAACCATCGAGTGCGTCGCCGGCGCGCT
GATGGAGCAGCTTCAGAGCAGAGCGGCTTACAACGGGAGCCTGGAGACTGAGAACATCTCCTGCGTGAAC
CCGTCCACGCTTCCAACGCCGCAGCGCGTGAGACACAGAGAAGAGGACCACACGCTCCGGATCCTGCTTT
ACTCGCTCATCTTCTTCCTGAGTGTCTTTGGAAACCTGCTCATCATTGTGGTCCTCACTGTCAACAAGCG
AATGCGCACCGTCACTAACACCTTCCTGCTGTCTCTCGCCGTGAGCGACCTGATGATGGCCATCTTCTGC
ATGCCCTTCACCCTCATCCCCAACATCCTCAAGGACTTCATATTTGGAGCAGCCATGTGCAAGATCGTGT
CCTACCTCATGGGCATATCAGTGAGCATCTCCACGTTTAGCCTGGTTGCCATAGCAATCGAGCGCTACAG
TGCCATTTGCAACCCCCTGAAGTCACGGGTGTGGCAAACCCGTTCCCATGCCTACCGCGTGATTGCTGCT
ACATGGGTGCTGGCCTTCATCATCATGGTCCCCTACCCAATTATCAGTCACCTGGAGCCTTTTCAGGGTT
CTGCCAACACCACAGCGCACAAGTGTCGCCACAAGTGGCCCATCCAAACTGCTGAGCAGACCTGGTATGT
AATGCTTCTGCTAATATTGTTTGCCATTCCTGGAGTGGTTATGATCATTGCCTACGGACTGATCTGCTAC
AAAATATGGCGAAATTTCAAAGGGAAATTAAACGTCTATATCAAGGCCGACAAGCAGAAGAACGGCATCA
AGGCGAACTTCCACATCCGCCACAACATCGAGGACGGCGGCGTGCAGCTCGCCTACCACTACCAGCAGAA
CACCCCCATCGGCGACGGCCCCGTGCTGCTGCCCGACAACCACTACCTGAGCGTGCAGACCAAACTTTCG
AAAGACCCCAACGAGAAGCGCGATCACATGGTCCTGCTGGAGTTCGTGACCGCCGCCGGGATCACTCTCG
GCATGGACGAGCTGTACAAGGGCGGTACCGGAGGGATGATGGTGAGAAAGGGCGAGGAGCTGTTCACCGG
GGTGGTGCCCATCCTGGTCGAGCTGGACGGCGACGTAAACGGCCACAAGTTCAGCGTGTCCGGCGAGGGT
GAGGGCGATGCCACCTACGGCAAGCTGACCCTGAAGTTCATCTGCACCACCGGCAAGCTGCCCGTGCCCT
GGCCCACCCTCGTGACCACCCTGACCTACGGCGTGCAGTGCTTCAGCCGCTACCCCGACCACATGAAGCA
GCACGACTTCTTCAAGTCCGCCATGCCCGAAGGCTACATCCAGGAGCGCACCATCTTCTTCAAGGACGAC
GGCCACTACAAGACCCGCGCCGAGGTGAAGTTCGAGGGCGACACCCTGGTGAACCGCATCGAGCTGAAGG
GCATCGACTTCAAGGAGGACGGCAACATCCTGGGGCACAAGCTGGAGTACAACTCAGTAATCTCCAAGGC
AAAGATACGCACAGTGAAAATGCTTGTGGTCATCGTCGTCCTTTTCTTTCTCTGTTGGATGCCTCTGTAC
TGTGTCAACACCTGGAGGGCTTTTGATGACAGCTCCGCCACCCGTGCTCTCTCCGGAGCACCTATTGCTT
TTATCCACTTGCTGAGCTACACCTCCGCCTGTGTCAACCCCATCATCTACTGCTTCATGAACACTCGCTT
CCGCAAAGCCCTGCTCTCCACCTTCTCGTGGTGCGGCGCTCCCTGTCGTCACTGCTGCCGCCGTCGTGGG
CTACGCGACATCGAGGAAGACGTTATGGCAACGGGGGCCTCCATGTCAAAGTTCAGTTACACTACAGTCA
GCACCATGGGAAACTGCTGAACTAGTTCTAGAGCGGCCGCTTCACTCCTCAGGTGCAGGCTGCCTATCAG
AAGGTGGTGGCTGGTGTGGCCAATGCCCTGGCTCACAAATACCACTGAGATCTTTTTCCCTCTGCCAAAA
ATTATGGGGACATCATGAAGCCCCTTGAGCATCTGACTTCTGGCTAATAAAGGAAATTTATTTTCATTGC
AATAGTGTGTTGGAATTTTTTGTGTCTCTCACTCGGAAGGACATATGGGAGGGCAAATCATTTAAAACAT
CAGAATGAGTATTTGGTTTAGAGTTTGGCAACATATGCCCATATGCTGGCTGCCATGAACAAAGGTTGGC
TATAAAGAGGTCATCAGTATATGAAACAGCCCCCTGCTGTCCATTCCTTATTCCATAGAAAAGCCTTGAC
TTGAGGTTAGATTTTTTTTATATTTTGTTTTGTGTTATTTTTTTCTTTAACATCCCTAAAATTTTCCTTA
CATGTTTTACTAGCCAGATTTTTCCTCCTCTCCTGACTACTCCCAGTCATAGCTGTCCCTCTTCTCTTAT
GAAGATCCCTCGACCTGGAGCTCCAGCTTTTGTTCCCTTTAGTGAGGGTTAATTTCGAGCTTGGCGTAAT
CATGGTCATAGCTGTTTCCTGTGTGAAATTGTTATCCGCTCACAATTCCACACAACATACGAGCCGGAAG
CATAAAGTGTAAAGCCTGGGGTGCCTAATGAGTGAGCTAACTCACATTAATTGCGTTGCGCTCACTGCCC
GCTTTCCAGTCGGGAAACCTGTCGTGCCAGCTGCATTAATGAATCGGCCAACGCGCGGGGAGAGGCGGTT
TGCGTATTGGGCGCTCTTCCGCTTCCTCGCTCACTGACTCGCTGCGCTCGGTCGTTCGGCTGCGGCGAGC
GGTATCAGCTCACTCAAAGGCGGTAATACGGTTATCCACAGAATCAGGGGATAACGCAGGAAAGAACATG
TGAGCAAAAGGCCAGCAAAAGGCCAGGAACCGTAAAAAGGCCGCGTTGCTGGCGTTTTTCCATAGGCTCC
GCCCCCCTGACGAGCATCACAAAAATCGACGCTCAAGTCAGAGGTGGCGAAACCCGACAGGACTATAAAG
ATACCAGGCGTTTCCCCCTGGAAGCTCCCTCGTGCGCTCTCCTGTTCCGACCCTGCCGCTTACCGGATAC
CTGTCCGCCTTTCTCCCTTCGGGAAGCGTGGCGCTTTCTCATAGCTCACGCTGTAGGTATCTCAGTTCGG
TGTAGGTCGTTCGCTCCAAGCTGGGCTGTGTGCACGAACCCCCCGTTCAGCCCGACCGCTGCGCCTTATC
CGGTAACTATCGTCTTGAGTCCAACCCGGTAAGACACGACTTATCGCCACTGGCAGCAGCCACTGGTAAC
AGGATTAGCAGAGCGAGGTATGTAGGCGGTGCTACAGAGTTCTTGAAGTGGTGGCCTAACTACGGCTACA
CTAGAAGAACAGTATTTGGTATCTGCGCTCTGCTGAAGCCAGTTACCTTCGGAAAAAGAGTTGGTAGCTC
TTGATCCGGCAAACAAACCACCGCTGGTAGCGGTGGTTTTTTTGTTTGCAAGCAGCAGATTACGCGCAGA
AAAAAAGGATCTCAAGAAGATCCTTTGATCTTTTCTACGGGGTCTGACGCTCAGTGGAACGAAAACTCAC
GTTAAGGGATTTTGGTCATGAGATTATCAAAAAGGATCTTCACCTAGATCCTTTTAAATTAAAAATGAAG
TTTTAAATCAATCTAAAGTATATATGAGTAAACTTGGTCTGACAGTTACCAATGCTTAATCAGTGAGGCA
CCTATCTCAGCGATCTGTCTATTTCGTTCATCCATAGTTGCCTGACTCCCCGTCGTGTAGATAACTACGA
TACGGGAGGGCTTACCATCTGGCCCCAGTGCTGCAATGATACCGCGAGACCCACGCTCACCGGCTCCAGA
TTTATCAGCAATAAACCAGCCAGCCGGAAGGGCCGAGCGCAGAAGTGGTCCTGCAACTTTATCCGCCTCC
ATCCAGTCTATTAATTGTTGCCGGGAAGCTAGAGTAAGTAGTTCGCCAGTTAATAGTTTGCGCAACGTTG
TTGCCATTGCTACAGGCATCGTGGTGTCACGCTCGTCGTTTGGTATGGCTTCATTCAGCTCCGGTTCCCA
ACGATCAAGGCGAGTTACATGATCCCCCATGTTGTGCAAAAAAGCGGTTAGCTCCTTCGGTCCTCCGATC
GTTGTCAGAAGTAAGTTGGCCGCAGTGTTATCACTCATGGTTATGGCAGCACTGCATAATTCTCTTACTG
TCATGCCATCCGTAAGATGCTTTTCTGTGACTGGTGAGTACTCAACCAAGTCATTCTGAGAATAGTGTAT
GCGGCGACCGAGTTGCTCTTGCCCGGCGTCAATACGGGATAATACCGCGCCACATAGCAGAACTTTAAAA
GTGCTCATCATTGGAAAACGTTCTTCGGGGCGAAAACTCTCAAGGATCTTACCGCTGTTGAGATCCAGTT
CGATGTAACCCACTCGTGCACCCAACTGATCTTCAGCATCTTTTACTTTCACCAGCGTTTCTGGGTGAGC
AAAAACAGGAAGGCAAAATGCCGCAAAAAAGGGAATAAGGGCGACACGGAAATGTTGAATACTCATACTC
TTCCTTTTTCAATATTATTGAAGCATTTATCAGGGTTATTGTCTCATGAGCGGATACATATTTGAATGTA
TTTAGAAAAATAAACAAATAGGGGTTCCGCGCACATTTCCCCGAAAAGTGCCACCTG
[124 nt withheld, positions 6358-6481]
C
[91 nt withheld, positions 6483-6573]
A
[49 nt withheld, positions 6575-6623]
CCTTTGACGTTGGAGTCCACGTTCTTT
[37 nt withheld, positions 6651-6687]
ACCCTATCTCGGTCTATTCTTTTGATTTATAAGGGATTTTGCCGATTTCGGCCTATTGGTTAAAAAATGA
GCTGATTTAACAAAAATTTAACGCGAATTTTAACAAAATATTAACGCTTACAATTTCCATTCGCCATTCA
GGCTGCGCAACTGTTGGGAAGGGCGATCGGTGCGGGCCTCTTCGCTATTACGCCAGCTGGCGAAAGGGGG
ATGTGCTGCAAGGCGATTAAGTTGGGTAACGCCAGGGTTTTCCCAGTCACGACGTTGTAAAACGACGGCC
AGTGAATTGTAATACGACTCACTATAGGGCGAATTGGGTACCTAGTAATCAATTACGGGGTCATTAGTTC
ATAGCCCATATATGGAGTTCCG
Features (pLannotate 1.2.2; 20 found; start..end, strand, type, name):
      1..304     +  enhancer       CMV enhancer: human cytomegalovirus immediate early enhancer
    306..581     +  promoter       chicken β-actin promoter: No description available
    582..1598    +  intron         chimeric intron: chimera between introns from chicken β-actin and rabbit β-globin
   1652..1691    -  misc_feature   MCS (fragment): pBluescript multiple cloning site
   1791..2471    +  CDS            CCKAR (fragment): CCKAR_HUMAN - Also known as CCKRA. Experimental evidence at protein level: Swiss-Prot protein existence level 1. Receptor for cholecystokinin. Mediates pancreatic growth and enzyme secretion, smooth muscle contraction of the gall bladder and stomach. Has a 1000-fold higher affinity for CCK rather than for gastrin. It modulates feeding and dopamine-induced behavior in the central and peripheral nervous system. This receptor mediates its action by association with G proteins that activate a phosphatidylinositol-calcium second messenger system. From Homo sapiens (Human).
   2481..3203    +  CDS            cEGFP: cEGFP is a basic (constitutively fluorescent) green fluorescent protein published in 2008, derived from Aequorea victoria.
   3566..3685    +  CDS            HBB: HBB_COLGU - Experimental evidence at transcript level: Swiss-Prot protein existence level 2. Involved in oxygen transport from the lung to the various peripheral tissues. From Colobus guereza (Mantled guereza) (Eastern black-and-white colobus monkey).
   3756..3811    +  polyA_signal   β-globin poly(A) signal: rabbit β-globin polyadenylation signal (Gil and Proudfoot, 1987)
   4166..4184    -  promoter       T3 promoter: promoter for bacteriophage T3 RNA polymerase
   4229..4245    -  protein_bind   lac operator: The lac repressor binds to the lac operator to inhibit transcription in E. coli. This inhibition can be relieved by adding lactose or isopropyl-β-D-thiogalactopyranoside (IPTG). lac repressor encoded by lacI
   4253..4283    -  promoter       lac promoter: promoter for the E. coli lac operon
   4298..4319    -  protein_bind   CAP binding site: CAP binding activates transcription in the presence of cAMP. E. coli catabolite activator protein
   4332..4424    -  CDS            lacI (fragment): lac repressor; lacI; The lac repressor binds to the lac operator to inhibit transcription in E. coli. This inhibition can be relieved by adding lactose or isopropyl-β-D-thiogalactopyranoside (IPTG).
   4607..5195    -  rep_origin     ori: high-copy-number ColE1/pMB1/pBR322/pUC origin of replication
   5366..6226    -  CDS            AmpR: β-lactamase; bla; confers resistance to ampicillin, carbenicillin, and related antibiotics
   6227..6331    -  promoter       AmpR promoter: bla
   6358..6786    +  rep_origin     f1 ori (sequence partly withheld): f1 bacteriophage origin of replication; arrow indicates direction of (+) strand synthesis
   6817..6974    -  CDS            lacZα (fragment): LacZα fragment of β-galactosidase; lacZ fragment
   6977..6995    +  promoter       T7 promoter: promoter for bacteriophage T7 RNA polymerase
   7010..7059    +  enhancer       CMV enhancer (fragment): human cytomegalovirus immediate early enhancer
