[The description below was written by a language model from this plasmid's Addgene catalogue record and pLannotate feature annotations shown in this document.]
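Description:
pCIS.MTRIA-CCK is a mammalian expression plasmid built on the pCIS backbone that drives a genetically encoded fluorescent sensor for cholecystokinin (CCK). It is maintained in E. coli as a high-copy plasmid through a ColE1/pUC-type origin and selected with ampicillin via the β-lactamase gene. An f1 phage origin, T3 and T7 promoters, and lac promoter/operator, lacZα and lacI fragments are also annotated. These are remnants of a pBluescript-type cloning vector and play no role in sensor expression.

The expression cassette uses the CAG promoter, annotated here as its three parts: the CMV immediate-early enhancer, the chicken β-actin promoter, and a chimeric chicken β-actin/rabbit β-globin intron, which together give strong constitutive transcription in many mammalian cell types. The synthetic MTRIA-CCK insert, listed as about 1.9 kb and cloned between EcoRI and SpeI sites, follows the promoter. In the feature table it appears as a fragment matching the human CCK-A receptor (CCKAR) followed directly by a GFP-derived coding region annotated as cEGFP. This layout is consistent with a receptor-based sensor in which a fluorescent protein module is fused into a G-protein-coupled receptor, so that ligand binding changes fluorescence. The record does not describe the exact insertion point, the linkers, or the annotation of the remaining part of the insert. A rabbit β-globin polyadenylation signal terminates the transcript, and the short upstream match to a β-globin coding sequence probably belongs to that globin 3′ region.

The stated purpose is expression of the CCK sensor in mammalian cells. The sequence record is labelled as a partial NGS result, so the annotation may not be complete.
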