Addgene plasmid #184602: pCIS.MTRIA-CCK
Purpose: For expression of a fluorescent sensor for CCK in mammalian cells
Depositing lab: Hiroshi Hibino & Daisuke Ino. Publication: A fluorescent sensor for real-time measurement of extracellular oxytocin dynamics in the brain. Ino D, Tanaka Y, Hibino H, Nishiyama M. Nat Methods. 2022 Sep 22. pii: 10.1038/s41592-022-01597-x. doi: 10.1038/s41592-022-01597-x. PubMed 36138174.
Backbone
  Vector backbone: pCIS
  Vector type: Mammalian Expression
Growth in bacteria
  Bacterial resistance: Ampicillin, 100 μg/mL
  Growth temperature: 37°C
  Growth strain: DH5alpha
  Copy number: High Copy
Gene/Insert
  Gene/Insert name: MTRIA-CCK (alt name: CCK biosensor)
  Species: Synthetic
  Insert size (bp): 1896
  Promoter: CAG promoter
  Cloning method: Restriction Enzyme; 5′ cloning site EcoRI (unknown if destroyed); 3′ cloning site SpeI (unknown if destroyed)
Terms and licenses: Academic/Nonprofit Terms; Industry Terms: Not Available to Industry
Depositor comments: Please visit https://doi.org/10.1101/2021.07.30.454450 for bioRxiv preprint.
How to cite: pCIS.MTRIA-CCK was a gift from Hiroshi Hibino & Daisuke Ino (Addgene plasmid # 184602 ; http://n2t.net/addgene:184602 ; RRID:Addgene_184602)
